>Addgene plasmid #228622 | pM-EGFP | addgene full sequence | sequence record 452482 | Addgene NGS Result
TATAGGTACATTGAGCAACTGACTGAAATGCCTCAAAATGTTCTTTACGATGCCATTGGGATATATCAAC
GGTGGTATATCCAGTGATTTTTTTCTCCATTTTAGCTTCCTTAGCTCCTGAAAATCTCGATAACTCAAAA
AATACGCCCGGTAGTGATCTTATTTCATTATGGTGAAAGTTGGAACCTCTTACGTGCCGATCACGAAGTG
ATCTTCCGTTAAGTACTG
[124 nt withheld, positions 229-352]
C
[91 nt withheld, positions 354-444]
A
[49 nt withheld, positions 446-494]
CCTTTGACGTTGGAGTCCACGTTCTTT
[37 nt withheld, positions 522-558]
ACCCTATCTCGGTCTATTCTTTTGATTTATAAGGGATTTTGCCGATTTCGGCCTATTGGTTAAAAAATGA
GCTGATTTAACAAAAATTTAACGCGAATTTTAACAAAATATTAACGCTTACAATTTACGCCTTAAGATAC
ATTGATGAGTTTGGACAAACCACAACTAGAATGCAGTGAAAAAAATGCTTTATTTGTGAAATTTGTGATG
CTATTGCTTTATTTGTAACCATTATAAGCTGCAATAAACAAGTTCATTTTATGTTTCAGAAGACATGAAT
CATACAGTTTACTTGTACAGCTCGTCCATGCCGAGAGTGATCCCGGCGGCGGTCACGAACTCCAGCAGGA
CCATGTGATCGCGCTTCTCGTTGGGGTCTTTGCTCAGCTTGGACTGGGTGCTCAGGTAGTGGTTGTCGGG
CAGCAGCACGGGGCCGTCGCCGATGGGGGTGTTCTGCTGGTAGTGGTCGGCGAGCTGCACGCTGCCGTCC
TCGATGTTGTGGCGGATCTTGAAGTTCACCTTGATGCCGTTCTTCTGCTTGTCGGCCATGATATAGACGT
TGTGGCTGTTGTAGTTGTACTCCAGCTTGTGCCCCAGGATGTTGCCGTCCTCCTTGAAGTCGATGCCCTT
CAGCTCGATGCGGTTCACCAGGGTGTCGCCCTCGAACTTCACCTCGGCGCGGGTCTTGTAGTTGCCGTCG
TCCTTGAAGAAGATGGTGCGCTCCTGGACGTAGCCTTCGGGCATGGCGGACTTGAAGAAGTCGTGCTGCT
TCATGTGGTCGGGGTAGCGGCTGAAGCACTGCACGCCGTAGGTCAGGGTGGTCACGAGGGTGGGCCAGGG
CACGGGCAGCTTGCCGGTGGTGCAGATGAACTTCAGGGTCAGCTTGCCGTAGGTGGCATCGCCCTCGCCC
TCGCCGGACACGCTGAACTTGTGGCCGTTTACGTCGCCGTCCAGCTCGACCAGGATGGGCACCACCCCGG
TGAACAGCTCCTCGCCCTTGCTCACCATGGTGGCGGCGGATCCTGGGCCGGGATTTTCCTCCACGTCCCC
GCATGTAAGTAGACTTCCCCTGCCCTCGCCGCTGCCAGGCCCGGGGTTTTCTTCAACATCACCTGCTTGC
TTTAGCAGAGAGAAGTTTGTGGCGCCGGAGCCGTCTTCTTCACTAAACCAGCTCTGCTTATATAGACCTC
CCACCGTACACGCCTACCGCCCATTTGCGTCAATGGGGCGGAGTTGTTACGACATTTTGGAAAGTCCCGT
TGATTTTGGTGCCAAAACAAACTCCCATTGACGTCAATGGGGTGGAGACTTGGAAATCCCCGTGAGTCAA
ACCGCTATCCACGCCCATTGATGTACTGCCAAAACCGCATCACCATGGTAATAGCGATGACTAATACGTA
GATGTACTGCCAAGTAGGAAAGTCCCATAAGGTCATGTACTGGGCATAATGCCAGGCGGGCCATTTACCG
TCATTGACGTCAATAGGGGGCGTACTTGGCATATGATACACTTGATGTACTGCCAAGTGGGCAGTTTACC
GTAAATACTCCACCCATTGACGTCAATGGAAAGTCCCTATTGGCGTTACTATGGGAACATACGTCATTAT
TGACGTCAATGGGCGGGGGTCGTTGGGCGGTCAGCCAGGCGGGCCATTTACCGTAAGTTATGTAACGCGG
AACTCCATATATGGGCTATGAACTAATGACCCCGTAATTGATTACTATTAATAACTAATGCATGGCGGTA
ATACGGTTATCCACAGAATCAGGGGATAACGCAGGAAAGAACATGTGAGCAAAAGGCCAGCAAAAGGCCA
GGAACCGTAAAAAGGCCGCGTTGCTGGCGTTTTTCCATAGGCTCCGCCCCCCTGACGAGCATCACAAAAA
TCGACGCTCAAGTCAGAGGTGGCGAAACCCGACAGGACTATAAAGATACCAGGCGTTTCCCCCTGGAAGC
TCCCTCGTGCGCTCTCCTGTTCCGACCCTGCCGCTTACCGGATACCTGTCCGCCTTTCTCCCTTCGGGAA
GCGTGGCGCTTTCTCATAGCTCACGCTGTAGGTATCTCAGTTCGGTGTAGGTCGTTCGCTCCAAGCTGGG
CTGTGTGCACGAACCCCCCGTTCAGCCCGACCGCTGCGCCTTATCCGGTAACTATCGTCTTGAGTCCAAC
CCGGTAAGACACGACTTATCGCCACTGGCAGCAGCCACTGGTAACAGGATTAGCAGAGCGAGGTATGTAG
GCGGTGCTACAGAGTTCTTGAAGTGGTGGCCTAACTACGGCTACACTAGAAGAACAGTATTTGGTATCTG
CGCTCTGCTGAAGCCAGTTACCTTCGGAAAAAGAGTTGGTAGCTCTTGATCCGGCAAACAAACCACCGCT
GGTAGCGGTGGTTTTTTTGTTTGCAAGCAGCAGATTACGCGCAGAAAAAAAGGATCTCAAGAAGATCCTT
TGATCTTTTCTACGGGGTCTGACGCTCAGTGGAACGAAATGCCAACTTGTTTATTGCAGCTTATAATGGT
TACAAATAAAGCAATAGCATCACAAATTTCACAAATAAAGCATTTTTTTCACTGCATTCTAGTTGTGGTT
TGTCCAAACTCATCAATGTATCTTATCATGTCTGAATTGCTCGCGCGACCAATTCTCATGTTTGATTACG
CCCCGCCCTGCCACTCATCGCAGTACTGTTGTAATTCATTAAGCATTCTGCCGACATGGAAGCCATCACA
AACGGCATGATGAACCTGAATCGCCAGCGGCATCAGCACCTTGTCGCCTTGCGTATAATATTTGCCCATG
GTGAAAACGGGGGCGAAGAAGTTGTCCATATTGGCCACGTTTAAATCAAAACTGGTGAAACTCACCCAGG
GATTGGCTGATACGAAAAACATATTCTCAATAAACCCTTTAGGGAAATAGGCCAGGTTTTCACCGTAACA
CGCCACATCTTGCGAATATATGTGTAGAAACTGCCGGAAATCGTCGTGGTATTCACTCCAGAGCGATGAA
AACGTTTCAGTTTGCTCATGGAAAACGGTGTAACAAGGGTGAACACTATCCCATATCACCAGCTCACCGT
CTTTCATTGCCATACGGAATTCCGGATGAGCATTCATCAGGCGGGCAAGAATGTGAATAAAGGCCGGATA
AAACTTGTGCTTATTTTTCTTTACGGTCTTTAAAAAGGCCGTAATATCCAGCTGAACGGTCTGGT
Features (pLannotate 1.2.2; 10 found; start..end, strand, type, name):
    101..203     -  promoter       cat promoter: promoter of the E. coli cat gene encoding chloramphenicol acetyltransferase
    229..657     +  rep_origin     f1 ori (sequence partly withheld): f1 bacteriophage origin of replication; arrow indicates direction of (+) strand synthesis
    691..812     -  polyA_signal   SV40 poly(A) signal: SV40 polyadenylation signal
    847..1566    -  CDS            mEGFP: enhanced GFP with monomerizing A206K mutation (Zacharias et al., 2002) mammalian codon-optimized
   1583..1635    -  CDS            T2A (fragment): 2A peptide from Thosea asigna virus capsid protein Eukaryotic ribosomes fail to insert a peptide bond between the Gly and Pro residues, yielding separate polypeptides.
   1728..1931    -  promoter       CMV promoter: human cytomegalovirus (CMV) immediate early promoter
   1932..2235    -  enhancer       CMV enhancer: human cytomegalovirus immediate early enhancer
   2410..2998    -  rep_origin     ori: high-copy-number ColE1/pMB1/pBR322/pUC origin of replication
   3052..3173    +  polyA_signal   SV40 poly(A) signal: SV40 polyadenylation signal
   3217..100     -  CDS            cat (across the origin): CAT_ECOLX - Experimental evidence at protein level: Swiss-Prot protein existence level 1. This enzyme is an effector of chloramphenicol resistance in bacteria. From Escherichia coli. This protein is used as a marker in many commonly used cloning vectors, such as pACYC184.
