[The description below was written by a language model from this plasmid's Addgene catalogue record and pLannotate feature annotations shown in this document.]
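Description:
pM-EGFP is a small (about 3.8 kb) mammalian expression plasmid built on the depositing lab's pMulti backbone and assembled by Golden Gate cloning. It is propagated in E. coli as a high-copy plasmid through a ColE1/pUC-type origin and selected with chloramphenicol, conferred by the cat gene under its native bacterial promoter. An f1 bacteriophage origin is also present. No mammalian selection marker is annotated, so the plasmid appears suited to transient expression.

The payload is a single expression cassette driven by the human cytomegalovirus immediate-early enhancer and promoter. Downstream of the promoter lies a short gap, then a T2A peptide fragment, then the roughly 720 bp EGFP coding sequence, closed by an SV40 polyadenylation signal. The annotation software matched the fluorescent protein to the monomeric A206K variant (mEGFP), whereas the catalogue entry simply calls it EGFP. The record does not resolve this difference. A second SV40 poly(A) signal sits between the bacterial origin and the cat gene, in the opposite orientation to the cassette's own terminator.

The stated purpose is expression of EGFP together with an "extra insert" for building MuSIC barcodes, genetically encoded combinations of fluorescent proteins read out by spectral flow cytometry. The T2A element ahead of EGFP fits that design: a second coding sequence placed upstream would be translated from the same transcript, and ribosomal skipping at the 2A site would release it as a separate polypeptide. The record does not state the exact identity or position of the extra insert or of the Golden Gate sites, and no feature is annotated between the promoter and the T2A.
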