Addgene plasmid #228622: pM-EGFP
Purpose: Mammalian expression of EGFP and extra insert, for MuSIC barcode construction
Depositing lab: Marc Birtwistle. Depositing organization: Clemson University. Publication: Genetically Encoded Fluorescence Barcodes Allow for Single-Cell Analysis via Spectral Flow Cytometry. Lu X, Pritko DJ, Abravanel ME, Huggins JR, Ogunleye O, Biswas T, Ashy KC, Woods SK, Livingston MWT, Blenner MA, Birtwistle MR. ACS Synth Biol. 2025 May 16;14(5):1533-1548. doi: 10.1021/acssynbio.4c00807. Epub 2025 May 6. PubMed 40326708.
Backbone
  Vector backbone: pMulti
  Backbone manufacturer: Birtwistle lab
  Vector type: Mammalian Expression
Growth in bacteria
  Bacterial resistance: Chloramphenicol, 25 μg/mL
  Growth temperature: 37°C
  Growth strain: DH5alpha
  Copy number: High Copy
Gene/Insert
  Gene/Insert name: EGFP
  Species: Synthetic
  Insert size (bp): 717
  Promoter: CMV
  Cloning method: Golden Gate
Terms and licenses: Academic/Nonprofit Terms; Industry Terms: Not Available to Industry
Depositor comments: Please visit https://doi.org/10.1101/2024.10.23.619855 for bioRxiv preprint.
How to cite: pM-EGFP was a gift from Marc Birtwistle (Addgene plasmid # 228622 ; http://n2t.net/addgene:228622 ; RRID:Addgene_228622)
