>Addgene plasmid #228622 | pM-EGFP | depositor partial sequence | sequence record 449224 | EGFP
ATGGTGAGCAAGGGCGAGGAGCTGTTCACCGGGGTGGTGCCCATCCTGGTCGAGCTGGACGGCGACGTAA
ACGGCCACAAGTTCAGCGTGTCCGGCGAGGGCGAGGGCGATGCCACCTACGGCAAGCTGACCCTGAAGTT
CATCTGCACCACCGGCAAGCTGCCCGTGCCCTGGCCCACCCTCGTGACCACCCTGACCTACGGCGTGCAG
TGCTTCAGCCGCTACCCCGACCACATGAAGCAGCACGACTTCTTCAAGTCCGCCATGCCCGAAGGCTACG
TCCAGGAGCGCACCATCTTCTTCAAGGACGACGGCAACTACAAGACCCGCGCCGAGGTGAAGTTCGAGGG
CGACACCCTGGTGAACCGCATCGAGCTGAAGGGCATCGACTTCAAGGAGGACGGCAACATCCTGGGGCAC
AAGCTGGAGTACAACTACAACAGCCACAACGTCTATATCATGGCCGACAAGCAGAAGAACGGCATCAAGG
TGAACTTCAAGATCCGCCACAACATCGAGGACGGCAGCGTGCAGCTCGCCGACCACTACCAGCAGAACAC
CCCCATCGGCGACGGCCCCGTGCTGCTGCCCGACAACCACTACCTGAGCACCCAGTCCAAGCTGAGCAAA
GACCCCAACGAGAAGCGCGATCACATGGTCCTGCTGGAGTTCGTGACCGCCGCCGGGATCACTCTCGGCA
TGGACGAGCTGTACAAG
